Addgene plasmid #222029: pVP077
Purpose: (Empty Backbone) Empty Kanamycin resistant GreenGate destination vector based on pGGP-AG. Domesticated of Esp3I sites in the backbone and chloramphenicol resistance gene.
Depositing lab: Wayne Parrott. Depositing organization: University of Georgia. Publication: MultiGreen: A multiplexing architecture for GreenGate cloning. Pennetti VJ, LaFayette PR, Parrott WA. PLoS One. 2024 Sep 18;19(9):e0306008. doi: 10.1371/journal.pone.0306008. eCollection 2024. PubMed 39292669.
Backbone
  Vector backbone: pGGPK-AG2
  Vector type: Synthetic Biology ; GreenGate compatible cloning vector
Growth in bacteria
  Bacterial resistance: Chloramphenicol and Kanamycin, 25 & 50 μg/mL
  Growth temperature: 37°C
  Growth strain: ccdB Survival
  Copy number: High Copy
Gene/Insert
  Gene/Insert name: None
  Mutation: All Esp3i sites domesticated
Terms and licenses: Academic/Nonprofit Terms; Industry Terms
How to cite: pVP077 was a gift from Wayne Parrott (Addgene plasmid # 222029 ; http://n2t.net/addgene:222029 ; RRID:Addgene_222029)
