[The description below was written by a language model from this plasmid's Addgene catalogue record and pLannotate feature annotations shown in this document.]
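Description:
pVP077 is an empty GreenGate destination vector, built on the pGGPK-AG2 backbone and derived from pGGP-AG, intended as the recipient plasmid for Golden Gate-style assembly of plant transformation constructs. It is a T-DNA binary vector of about 8.4 kb. Nopaline-type left and right border repeats delimit the region that Agrobacterium would transfer into plant cells. The backbone combines a high-copy ColE1/pMB1-type origin and a bom mobilisation region for E. coli with the pVS1 replicon (oriV, RepA and the StaA stability protein), which supports maintenance in Agrobacterium. Backbone selection is by kanamycin through an aph(3')-Ia gene. A residual fragment of an aadA spectinomycin/streptomycin resistance gene lies next to it, which may be left over from a marker exchange, although the record does not describe how the kanamycin version was made.

Between the T-DNA borders sits the standard counter-selection cassette rather than any payload: a chloramphenicol acetyltransferase gene with its cat promoter, followed by a ccdA fragment and the full ccdB toxin gene, with a lac UV5 promoter upstream. Because CcdB poisons gyrase in ordinary E. coli strains, the empty vector has to be propagated in a ccdB-tolerant strain under chloramphenicol plus kanamycin. In a successful assembly this cassette is replaced by the assembled modules, so correct clones survive in standard strains. All Esp3I recognition sites in the backbone and in the chloramphenicol resistance gene have been removed. This domestication leaves Esp3I available as an additional type IIS enzyme, in keeping with the multiplexed GreenGate architecture the vector was designed for. No insert, plant promoter or plant selectable marker is recorded.
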