Features (pLannotate 1.2.2; 17 found; start..end, strand, type, name):
    518..542     +  misc_feature   LB T-DNA repeat: left border repeat from nopaline C58 T-DNA
    618..640     +  misc_feature   MCS (fragment): pUC18/19 multiple cloning site
    699..729     +  promoter       lac UV5 promoter: E. coli lac promoter with an "up" mutation
    753..782     +  promoter       cat promoter (fragment): promoter of the E. coli cat gene encoding chloramphenicol acetyltransferase
    783..1464    +  CDS            CmR (fragment): chloramphenicol acetyltransferase confers resistance to chloramphenicol
   1621..1779    +  CDS            ccdA (fragment): CCDA_ECO57 - Also known as H, letA. Experimental evidence at protein level: Swiss-Prot protein existence level 1. Antitoxin component of a type II toxin-antitoxin (TA) system which inhibits the post-segregational killing (PSK) of plasmid-free cells, also referred to as a plasmid addiction system. Binds to and blocks the activity of CcdB; will also remove bound CcdB protein from the CcdB-GyrA complex by forming a CcdA-CcdB complex, a process termed rejuvenation. Functions as a transcriptional corepressor for the ccdAB operon, repression also requires CcdB (By similarity). From Escherichia coli
   1784..2086    +  CDS            ccdB: CCDB_ECOLI - Also known as G, letB, letD. Experimental evidence at protein level: Swiss-Prot protein existence level 1. Toxic component of a type II toxin-antitoxin (TA) system, functioning in plasmid maintainence. Responsible for the post- segregational killing (PSK) of plasmid-free cells, also referred to as a plasmid addiction system. Half-life of over 2 hours. Cell killing by CcdB is accompanied by filamentation, defects in chromosome and plasmid segregation, defects in cell division, formation of anucleate cells, decreased DNA synthesis and plasmid loss. Interferes with the activity of DN
   2169..2193    +  misc_feature   RB T-DNA repeat: right border repeat from nopaline C58 T-DNA
   2563..2964    +  CDS            Y4CG_SINFN (fragment): Protein inferred from homology: Swiss-Prot protein existence level 3. From Sinorhizobium fredii (strain NBRC 101917 / NGR234).
   3524..4153    +  CDS            pVS1 StaA: stability protein from the Pseudomonas plasmid pVS1 (Heeb et al., 2000)
   4582..5655    +  CDS            pVS1 RepA: replication protein from the Pseudomonas plasmid pVS1 (Heeb et al., 2000)
   5721..5915    +  rep_origin     pVS1 oriV: origin of replication for the Pseudomonas plasmid pVS1 (Heeb et al., 2000)
   6118..6157    +  CDS            rop (fragment): Rop protein, which maintains plasmids at low copy number; rop
   6259..6399    +  misc_feature   bom: basis of mobility region from pBR322
   6585..7173    -  rep_origin     ori: high-copy-number ColE1/pMB1/pBR322/pUC origin of replication
   7419..7768    -  CDS            SmR (fragment): aminoglycoside adenylyltransferase (Murphy, 1985); aadA; confers resistance to spectinomycin and streptomycin
   7769..225     -  CDS            KanR (across the origin): aminoglycoside phosphotransferase; aph(3')-Ia; confers resistance to kanamycin in bacteria or G418 (Geneticin®) in eukaryotes
>Addgene plasmid #222029 | pVP077 | addgene full sequence | sequence record 447312 | Addgene NGS Result
CAGCCAGTTTAGTCTGACCATCTCATCTGTAACATCATTGGCAACGCTACCTTTGCCATGTTTCAGAAAC
AACTCTGGCGCATCGGGCTTCCCATACAATCGATAGATTGTCGCACCTGATTGCCCGACATTATCGCGAG
CCCATTTATACCCATATAAATCAGCATCCATGTTGGAATTTAATCGCGGCCTAGAGCAAGACGTTTCCCG
TTGAATATGGCTCATAACACCCCTTGTATTACTGTTTATGTAAGCAGACAGTTTTATTGTTCATGATCTG
GATCACAGGCAGCAACGCTCTGTCATCGTTACAATCAACATGCTACCCTCCGCGAGATCATCCGTGTTTC
AAACCCGGCAGCTTAGTTGCCGTTCTTCCGAATAGCATCGGTAACATGAGCAAAGTCTGCCGCCTTACAA
CGGCTCTCCCGCTGACGCCGTCCCGGACTGATGGGCTGCCTGTATCGAGTGGTGATTTTGTGCCGAGCTG
CCGGTCGGGGAGCTGTTGGCTGGCTGGTGGCAGGATATATTGTGGTGTAAACAAATTGACGCTTAGACAA
CTTAATAACACATTGCGGACGTTTTTAATGTACTGAATTAACGCCGAATTGAATTCGCGGTACCCGGGGA
TCCTCTAGAGGGCCCGACGTCGCATGCCTGCAGATACTGAGACCGCGGCCGCATTAGGCACCCCAGGCTT
TACACTTTATGCTTCCGGCTCGTATAATGTGTGGATTTTGAGTTAGGATCCGTCGAGATTTTCAGGAGCT
AAGGAAGCTAAAATGGAGAAAAAAATCACTGGATATACCACCGTTGATATATCCCAATGGCATCGTAAAG
AACATTTTGAGGCATTTCAGTCAGTTGCTCAATGTACCTATAACCAGACCGTTCAGCTGGATATTACGGC
CTTTTTAAAGACCGTAAAGAAAAATAAGCACAAGTTTTATCCGGCCTTTATTCACATTCTTGCCCGCCTG
ATGAATGCTCATCCGGAATTCCGTATGGCAATGAAAGACGGTGAGCTGGTGATATGGGATAGTGTTCACC
CTTGTTACACCGTTTTCCATGAGCAAACTGAAACGTTTTCATCGCTCTGGAGTGAATACCACGACGATTT
CCGGCAGTTTCTACACATATATTCGCAAGATGTGGCGTGTTACGGTGAAAACCTGGCCTATTTCCCTAAA
GGGTTTATTGAGAATATGTTTTTAGTCTCAGCCAATCCCTGGGTGAGTTTCACCAGTTTTGATTTAAACG
TGGCCAATATGGACAACTTCTTCGCCCCCGTTTTCACCATGGGCAAATATTATACGCAAGGCGACAAGGT
GCTGATGCCGCTGGCGATTCAGGTTCATCATGCCGTTTGTGATGGCTTCCATGTCGGCAGAATGCTTAAT
GAATTACAACAGTACTGCGATGAGTGGCAGGGCGGGGCGTAAACGCGTGGATCCGGCTTACTAAAAGCCA
GATAACAGTATGCGTATTTGCGCGCTGATTTTTGCGGTATAAGAATATATACTGATATGTATACCCGAAG
TATGTCAAAAAGAGGTATGCTATGAAGCAGCGTATTACAGTGACAGTTGACAGCGACAGCTATCAGTTGC
TCAAGGCATATATGATGTCAATATCTCCGGTCTGGTAAGCACAACCATGCAGAATGAAGCCCGTCGTCTG
CGTGCCGAACGCTGGAAAGCGGAAAATCAGGAAGGGATGGCTGAGGTCGCCCGGTTTATTGAAATGAACG
GCTCTTTTGCTGACGAGAACAGGGGCTGGTGAAATGCAGTTTAAGGTTTACACCTATAAAAGAGAGAGCC
GTTATCGTCTGTTTGTGGATGTACAGAGTGATATTATTGACACGCCCGGGCGACGGATGGTGATCCCCCT
GGCCAGTGCACGTCTGCTGTCAGATAAAGTCTCCCGTGAACTTTACCCGGTGGTGCATATCGGGGATGAA
AGCTGGCGCATGATGACCACCGATATGGCCAGTGTGCCGGTTTCCGTTATCGGGGAAGAAGTGGCTGATC
TCAGCCACCGCGAAAATGACATCAAAAACGCCATTAACCTGATGTTCTGGGGAATATAAGTCGACGGTCT
CAAGGTAAGCTTAGCTTGAGCTTGGATCAGATTGTCGTTTCCCGCCTTCAGTTTAAACTATCAGTGTTTG
ACAGGATATATTGGCGGGTAAACCTAAGAGAAAAGAGCGTTTATTAGAATAATCGGATATTTAAAAGGGC
GTGAAAAGGTTTATCCGTTCGTCCATTTGTATGTGCATGCCAACCACAGGGTTCCCCTCGGGATCAAAGT
ACTTTAAAGTACTTTAAAGTACTTTAAAGTACTTTGATCCAACCCCTCCGCTGCTATAGTGCAGTCGGCT
TCTGACGTTCAGTGCAGCCCTCTTCTGAAAACGACATGTCGCACAAGTCCTAAGTTACGCGACAGGCTGC
CGCCCTGCCCTTTTCCTGGCGTTTTCTTGTCGCGTGTTTTAGTCGCATAAAGTAGAATACTTGCGACTAG
AACCGGAGACATTACGCCATGAACAAGAGCGCCGCCGCTGGCCTGCTGGGCTATGCCCGCGTCAGCACCG
ACGACCAGGACTTGACCAACCAACGGGCCGAACTGCACGCGGCCGGCTGCACCAAGCTGTTTTCCGAGAA
GATCACCGGCACCAGGCGCGACCGCCCGGAGCTGGCCAGGATGCTTGACCACCTACGCCCTGGCGACGTT
GTGACAGTGACCAGGCTAGACCGCCTGGCCCGCAGCACCCGCGACCTACTGGACATTGCCGAGCGCATCC
AGGAGGCCGGCGCGGGCCTGCGTAGCCTGGCAGAGCCGTGGGCCGACACCACCACGCCGGCCGGCCGCAT
GGTGTTGACCGTGTTCGCCGGCATTGCCGAGTTCGAGCGTTCCCTAATCATCGACCGCACCCGGAGCGGG
CGCGAGGCCGCCAAGGCCCGAGGCGTGAAGTTTGGCCCCCGCCCTACCCTCACCCCGGCACAGATCGCGC
ACGCCCGCGAGCTGATCGACCAGGAAGGCCGCACCGTGAAAGAGGCGGCTGCACTGCTTGGCGTGCATCG
CTCGACCCTGTACCGCGCACTTGAGCGCAGCGAGGAAGTGACGCCCACCGAGGCCAGGCGGCGCGGTGCC
TTCCGTGAGGACGCATTGACCGAGGCCGACGCCCTGGCGGCCGCCGAGAATGAACGCCAAGAGGAACAAG
CATGAAACCGCACCAGGACGGCCAGGACGAACCGTTTTTCATTACCGAAGAGATCGAGGCGGAGATGATC
CCGGCCGGGTACGTGTTCGAGCCGCCCGCGCACGTATCAACCGTGCGGCTGCATGAAATCCTGGCCGGTT
TGTCTGATGCCAAGCTGGCGGCCTGGCCGGCCAGCTTGGCCGCTGAAGAAACCGAGCGCCGCCGTCTAAA
AAGGTGATGTGTATTTGAGTAAAACAGCTTGCGTCATGCGGTCGCTGCGTATATGATGCGATGAGTAAAT
AAACAAATACGCAAGGGGAACGCATGAAGGTTATCGCTGTACTTAACCAGAAAGGCGGGTCAGGCAAGAC
GACCATCGCAACCCATCTAGCCCGCGCCCTGCAACTCGCCGGGGCCGATGTTCTGTTAGTCGATTCCGAT
CCCCAGGGCAGTGCCCGCGATTGGGCGGCCGTGCGGGAAGATCAACCGCTAACCGTTGTCGGCATCGACC
GCCCGACGATTGACCGCGACGTGAAGGCCATCGGCCGGCGCGACTTCGTAGTGATCGACGGAGCGCCCCA
GGCGGCGGACTTGGCTGTGTCCGCGATCAAGGCAGCCGACTTCGTGCTGATTCCGGTGCAGCCAAGCCCT
TACGACATATGGGCCACCGCCGACCTGGTGGAGCTGGTTAAGCAGCGCATTGAGGTCACGGATGGAAGGC
TACAAGCGGCCTTTGTCGTGTCGCGGGCGATCAAAGGCACGCGCATCGGCGGTGAGGTTGCCGAGGCGCT
GGCCGGGTACGAGCTGCCCATTCTTGAGTCCCGTATCACGCAGCGCGTGAGCTACCCAGGCACTGCCGCC
GCCGGCACAACCGTTCTTGAATCAGAACCCGAGGGCGACGCTGCCCGCGAGGTCCAGGCGCTGGCCGCTG
AAATTAAATCAAAACTCATTTGAGTTAATGAGGTAAAGAGAAAATGAGCAAAAGCACAAACACGCTAAGT
GCCGGCCGTCCGAGCGCACGCAGCAGCAAGGCTGCAACGTTGGCCAGCCTGGCAGACACGCCAGCCATGA
AGCGGGTCAACTTTCAGTTGCCGGCGGAGGATCACACCAAGCTGAAGATGTACGCGGTACGCCAAGGCAA
GACCATTACCGAGCTGCTATCTGAATACATCGCGCAGCTACCAGAGTAAATGAGCAAATGAATAAATGAG
TAGATGAATTTTAGCGGCTAAAGGAGGCGGCATGGAAAATCAAGAACAACCAGGCACCGACGCCGTGGAA
TGCCCCATGTGTGGAGGAACGGGCGGTTGGCCAGGCGTAAGCGGCTGGGTTGTCTGCCGGCCCTGCAATG
GCACTGGAACCCCCAAGCCCGAGGAATCGGCGTGAGCGGTCGCAAACCATCCGGCCCGGTACAAATCGGC
GCGGCGCTGGGTGATGACCTGGTGGAGAAGTTGAAGGCCGCGCAGGCCGCCCAGCGGCAACGCATCGAGG
CAGAAGCACGCCCCGGTGAATCGTGGCAAGCGGCCGCTGATCGAATCCGCAAAGAATCCCGGCAACCGCC
GGCAGCCGGTGCGCCGTCGATTAGGAAGCCGCCCAAGGGCGACGAGCAACCAGATTTTTTCGTTCCGATG
CTCTATGACGTGGGCACCCGCGATAGTCGCAGCATCATGGACGTGGCCGTTTTCCGTCTGTCGAAGCGTG
ACCGACGAGCTGGCGAGGTGATCCGCTACGAGCTTCCAGACGGGCACGTAGAGGTTTCCGCAGGGCCGGC
CGGCATGGCCAGTGTGTGGGATTACGACCTGGTACTGATGGCGGTTTCCCATCTAACCGAATCCATGAAC
CGATACCGGGAAGGGAAGGGAGACAAGCCCGGCCGCGTGTTCCGTCCACACGTTGCGGACGTACTCAAGT
TCTGCCGGCGAGCCGATGGCGGAAAGCAGAAAGACGACCTGGTAGAAACCTGCATTCGGTTAAACACCAC
GCACGTTGCCATGCAGCGTACGAAGAAGGCCAAGAACGGCCGCCTGGTGACGGTATCCGAGGGTGAAGCC
TTGATTAGCCGCTACAAGATCGTAAAGAGCGAAACCGGGCGGCCGGAGTACATCGAGATCGAGCTAGCTG
ATTGGATGTACCGCGAGATCACAGAAGGCAAGAACCCGGACGTGCTGACGGTTCACCCCGATTACTTTTT
GATCGATCCCGGCATCGGCCGTTTTCTCTACCGCCTGGCACGCCGCGCCGCAGGCAAGGCAGAAGCCAGA
TGGTTGTTCAAGACGATCTACGAACGCAGTGGCAGCGCCGGAGAGTTCAAGAAGTTCTGTTTCACCGTGC
GCAAGCTGATCGGGTCAAATGACCTGCCGGAGTACGATTTGAAGGAGGAGGCGGGGCAGGCTGGCCCGAT
CCTAGTCATGCGCTACCGCAACCTGATCGAGGGCGAAGCATCCGCCGGTTCCTAATGTACGGAGCAGATG
CTAGGGCAAATTGCCCTAGCAGGGGAAAAAGGTCGAAAAGCTCTCTTTCCTGTGGATAGCACGTACATTG
GGAACCCAAAGCCGTACATTGGGAACCGGAACCCGTACATTGGGAACCCAAAGCCGTACATTGGGAACCG
GTCACACATGTAAGTGACTGATATAAAAGAGAAAAAAGGCGATTTTTCCGCCTAAAACTCTTTAAAACTT
ATTAAAACTCTTAAAACCCGCCTGGCCTGTGCATAACTGTCTGGCCAGCGCACAGCCGAAGAGCTGCAAA
AAGCGCCTACCCTTCGGTCGCTGCGCTCCCTACGCCCCGCCGCTTCGCGTCGGCCTATCGCGGCCGCTGG
CCGCTCAAAAATGGCTGGCCTACGGCCAGGCAATCTACCAGGGCGCGGACAAGCCGCGCCGTCGCCACTC
GACCGCCGGCGCCCACATCAAGGCACCCTGCCTCGCGCGTTTCGGTGATGACGGTGAAAACCTCTGACAC
ATGCAGCTCCCGGAGCCGGTCACAGCTTGTCTGTAAGCGGATGCCGGGAGCAGACAAGCCCGTCAGGGCG
CGTCAGCGGGTGTTGGCGGGTGTCGGGGCGCAGCCATGACCCAGTCACGTAGCGATAGCGGAGTGTATAC
TGGCTTAACTATGCGGCATCAGAGCAGATTGTACTGAGAGTGCACCATATGCGGTGTGAAATACCGCACA
GATGCGTAAGGAGAAAATACCGCATCAGGCGCTCTTCCGCTTCCTCGCTCACTGACTCGCTGCGCTCGGT
CGTTCGGCTGCGGCGAGCGGTATCAGCTCACTCAAAGGCGGTAATACGGTTATCCACAGAATCAGGGGAT
AACGCAGGAAAGAACATGTGAGCAAAAGGCCAGCAAAAGGCCAGGAACCGTAAAAAGGCCGCGTTGCTGG
CGTTTTTCCATAGGCTCCGCCCCCCTGACGAGCATCACAAAAATCGACGCTCAAGTCAGAGGTGGCGAAA
CCCGACAGGACTATAAAGATACCAGGCGTTTCCCCCTGGAAGCTCCCTCGTGCGCTCTCCTGTTCCGACC
CTGCCGCTTACCGGATACCTGTCCGCCTTTCTCCCTTCGGGAAGCGTGGCGCTTTCTCATAGCTCACGCT
GTAGGTATCTCAGTTCGGTGTAGGTCGTTCGCTCCAAGCTGGGCTGTGTGCACGAACCCCCCGTTCAGCC
CGACCGCTGCGCCTTATCCGGTAACTATCGTCTTGAGTCCAACCCGGTAAGACACGACTTATCGCCACTG
GCAGCAGCCACTGGTAACAGGATTAGCAGAGCGAGGTATGTAGGCGGTGCTACAGAGTTCTTGAAGTGGT
GGCCTAACTACGGCTACACTAGAAGGACAGTATTTGGTATCTGCGCTCTGCTGAAGCCAGTTACCTTCGG
AAAAAGAGTTGGTAGCTCTTGATCCGGCAAACAAACCACCGCTGGTAGCGGTGGTTTTTTTGTTTGCAAG
CAGCAGATTACGCGCAGAAAAAAAGGATCTCAAGAAGATCCTTTGATCTTTTCTACGGGGTCTGACGCTC
AGTGGAACGAAAACTCACGTTAAGGGATTTTGGTCATGCATGATATATCTCCCAATTTGTGTAGGGCTTA
TTATGCACGCTTAAAAATAATAAAAGCAGACTTGACCTGATAGTTTGGCTGTGAGCAATTATGTGCTTAG
TGCATCTAACGCTTGAGTTAAGCCGCGCCGCGAAGCGGCGTCGGCTTGAACGAATTTCTAGCTAGACATT
ATTTGCCGACTACCTTGGTGATCTCGCCTTTCACGTAGTGGACAAATTCTTCCAACTGATCTGCGCGCGA
GGCCAAGCGATCTTCTTCTTGTCCAAGATAAGCCTGTCTAGCTTCAAGTATGACGGGCTGATACTGGGCC
GGCAGGCGCTCCATTGCCCAGTCGGCAGCGACATCCTTCGGCGCGATTTTGCCGGTTACTGCGCTGTACC
AAATGCGGGACAACGTAAGCACTACATTTCGCTCATCGCCAGCCCAGTCGGGCGGCGAGTTCCATAGCGT
TAAGGTTTCATTTAGCGCCTCAAATAGATCCTGTTCAGGAACCGGATCAAAGAGTTCCTCCGCCGCTGTT
AGAAAAACTCATCGAGCATCAAATGAAACTGCAATTTATTCATATCAGGATTATCAATACCATATTTTTG
AAAAAGCCGTTTCTGTAATGAAGGAGAAAACTCACCGAGGCAGTTCCATAGGATGGCAAGATCCTGGTAT
CGGTCTGCGATTCCGACTCGTCCAACATCAATACAACCTATTAATTTCCCCTCGTCAAAAATAAGGTTAT
CAAGTGAGAAATCACCATGAGTGACGACTGAATCCGGTGAGAATGGCAAAAGTTTATGCATTTCTTTCCA
GACTTGTTCAACAGGCCAGCCATTACGCTCGTCATCAAAATCACTCGCATCAACCAAACCGTTATTCATT
CGTGATTGCGCCTGAGCGAGCCGAAATACGCGATCGCTGTTAAAAGGACAATTACAAACAGGAATCGAAT
GCAACCGGCGCAGGAACACTGCCAGCGCATCAACAATATTTTCACCTGAATCAGGATATTCTTCTAATAC
CTGGAATGCTGTTTTCCCGGGGATCGCAGTGGTGAGTAACCATGCATCATCAGGAGTACGGATAAAATGC
TTGATGGTCGGAAGAGGCATAAATTCCGT
